>Addgene plasmid #202972 | Salsa-BC131-P2C11 | addgene full sequence | sequence record 421331 | Addgene NGS Result
AGCGCCCAATACGCAAACCGCCTCTCCCCGCGCGTTGGCCGATTCATTAATGCAGTCGAGGGATCTCCAT
AAGAGAAGAGGGACAGCTATGACTGGGAGTAGTCAGGAGAGGAGGAAAAATCTGGCTAGTAAAACATGTA
AGGAAAATTTTAGGGATGTTAAAGAAAAAAATAACACAAAACAAAATATAAAAAAAATCTAACCTCAAGT
CAAGGCTTTTCTATGGAATAAGGAATGGACAGCAGGGGGCTGTTTCATATACTGATGACCTCTTTATAGC
CAACCTTTGTTCATGGCAGCCAGCATATGGGCATATGTTGCCAAACTCTAAACCAAATACTCATTCTGAT
GTTTTAAATGATTTGCCCTCCCATATGTCCTTCCGAGTGAGAGACACAAAAAATTCCAACACACTATTGC
AATGAAAATAAATTTCCTTTATTAGCCAGAAGTCAGATGCTCAAGGGGCTTCATGATGTCCCCATAATTT
TTGGCAGAGGGAAAAAGATCGATCTCAGTGGTATTTGTGAGCCAGGGCATTGGCCACACCAGCCACCACC
TTCTGATAGGCAGCCTGCACCTGAGGAGTGAATTCTTTGCCAAAATGATGAGACAGCACAACAACCAGCA
CGTTGCCCAGGAGCTGTAGGAAAGAGAAGAAGGCATGAACATGGTTAGCAGAGGGGCCCGGTTTGGACTC
AGAGTATTTTATCCTCATCTCAAACAGTGTATATCATTGTAACCATAAAGAGAAAGGCAGGATGATGACC
AGGGTGTAGTTGTTTCTACCAATAAGAATATTTCCACGCCAGCCAGAATTTATATGCAGAAATATTCTAC
CTTATCATTTAATTATAACAATTGTTCTCTAAAACTGTGCTGAAGTACAATATAATATACCCTGATTGCC
TTGAAAAAAAAGTGATTAGAGAAAGTACTTACAATCTGACAAATAAACAAAAGTGAATTTAAAAATTCGT
TACAAATGCAAGCTAAAGTTTAACGAAAAAGTTACAGAAAATGAAAAGAAAATAAGAGGAGACAATGGTT
GTCAACAGAGTAGAAAGTGAAAGAAACAAAATTATCATGAGGGTCCATGGTGATACAAGGGACATCTTCC
CATTCTAAACAACACCCTGAAAACTTTGCCCCCTCCATATAACATGAATTTTACAATAGCGAAAAAGAAA
GAACAATCAAGGGTCCCCAAACTCACCCTGAAGTTCTCAGCTCTAGAGATATCGTCGAGGCCGCGCTAGC
GTTTAAACTGTCGACCTTAATTAAGAGATCTGCTCGAGGCGCGTCAGCTGACTAGAGGATCCCCGGGTAC
CGAGCTCGAATTCGGGGCCGCGGAGGCTGGATCGGTCCCGGTGTCTTCTATGGAGGTCAAAACAGCGTGG
ATGGCGTCTCCAGGCGATCTGACGGTTCACTAAACGAGCTCTGCTTATATAGGCCTCCCACCGTACACGC
CTACCTCGACCCGGGTACCGAGCTCGACTTTCACTTTTCTCTATCACTGATAGGGAGTGGTAAACTCGAC
TTTCACTTTTCTCTATCACTGATAGGGAGTGGTAAACTCGACTTTCACTTTTCTCTATCACTGATAGGGA
GTGGTAAACTCGACTTTCACTTTTCTCTATCACTGATAGGGAGTGGTAAACTCGACTTTCACTTTTCTCT
ATCACTGATAGGGAGTGGTAAACTCGACCTATATAAGCAGAGCTCGTTTAGTGAACCGTCAGATCGCCTG
GAGACGCCATCCACGCTGTTTTGACCTCCATAGAAGACACCGGGACCGATCCAGCCTCCGCGGCCCCGAA
TTCCTGCAGCGGCCGCTCTAGAACTAGTGGATCCCCGCGGATGGTGAGCAAGGGCGAGGAGCTGTTCACC
GGGGTGGTGCCCATCCTGGTCGAGCTGGACGGCGACGTAAACGGCCACAAGTTCAGCGTGTCCGGCGAGG
GCGAGGGCGATGCCACCTACGGCAAGCTGACCCTGAAGTTCATCTGCACCACCGGCAAGCTGCCCGTGCC
CTGGCCCACCCTCGTGACCACCCTGACCTACGGCGTGCAGTGCTTCAGCCGCTACCCCGACCACATGAAG
CAGCACGACTTCTTCAAGTCCGCCATGCCCGAAGGCTACGTCCAGGAGCGCACCATCTTCTTCAAGGACG
ACGGCAACTACAAGACCCGCGCCGAGGTGAAGTTCGAGGGCGACACCCTGGTGAACCGCATCGAGCTGAA
GGGCATCGACTTCAAGGAGGACGGCAACATCCTGGGGCACAAGCTGGAGTACAACTACAACAGCCACAAC
GTCTATATCATGGCCGACAAGCAGAAGAACGGCATCAAGGTGAACTTCAAGATCCGCCACAACATCGAGG
ACGGCAGCGTGCAGCTCGCCGACCACTACCAGCAGAACACCCCCATCGGCGACGGCCCCGTGCTGCTGCC
CGACAACCACTACCTGAGCACCCAGTCCGCCCTGAGCAAAGACCCCAACGAGAAGCGCGATCACATGGTC
CTGCTGGAGTTCGTGACCGCCGCCGGGATCACTCTCGGCATGGACGAGCTGTACAAGTAATATTGTTGGT
GAATTCGATATCAAGCTTGTCGACCTAGTTCTAGAGGATCCAGACATGATAAGATACATTGATGAGTTTG
GACAAACCACAACTAGAATGCAGTGAAAAAAATGCTTTATTTGTGAAATTTGTGATGCTATTGCTTTATT
TGTAACCATTATAAGCTGCAATAAACAAGTTAACAACAACAATTGCATTCATTTTATGTTTCAGGTTCAG
GGGGAGGTGTGGGAGGTTTTTTAAAGCAAGTAAAACCTCTACAAATGTGGTATGGCTGATTATGATCCTG
CAAGCCTCGTCGTCCTGGCCGGACCACGCTATCTGTGCAAGGTCCCCGGCCCCGGACGCGCGCTCCATGA
GCAGAGCGCCCGCCGCCGAGGCGAAGACTCGGGCGGCGCCCTGCCCGTCCCACCAGGTCAACAGGCGGTA
ACCGGCCTCTTCATCGGGAATGCGCGCGACCTTCAGCATCGCCGGCATGTCCCCCTGGCGGACGGGAAGT
ATCCAGCTCGACCAAGCTGGCCGCGTCGAGTGAAGACGAAAGGGCCTCGTGATACGCCTATTTTTATAGG
TTAATGTCATGATAATAATGGTTTCTTAGACGTCAGGTGGCACTTTTCGGGGAAATGTGCGCGGAACCCC
TATTTGTTTATTTTTCTAAATACATTCAAATATGTATCCGCTCATGAGACAATAACCCTGATAAATGCTT
CAATAATATTGAAAAAGGAAGAGTATGAGTATTCAACATTTCCGTGTCGCCCTTATTCCCTTTTTTGCGG
CATTTTGCCTTCCTGTTTTTGCTCACCCAGAAACGCTGGTGAAAGTAAAAGATGCTGAAGATCAGTTGGG
TGCACGAGTGGGTTACATCGAACTGGATCTCAACAGCGGTAAGATCCTTGAGAGTTTTCGCCCCGAAGAA
CGTTTTCCAATGATGAGCACTTTTAAAGTTCTGCTATGTGGCGCGGTATTATCCCGTGTTGACGCCGGGC
AAGAGCAACTCGGTCGCCGCATACACTATTCTCAGAATGACTTGGTTGAGTACTCACCAGTCACAGAAAA
GCATCTTACGGATGGCATGACAGTAAGAGAATTATGCAGTGCTGCCATAACCATGAGTGATAACACTGCG
GCCAACTTACTTCTGACAACGATCGGAGGACCGAAGGAGCTAACCGCTTTTTTGCACAACATGGGGGATC
ATGTAACTCGCCTTGATCGTTGGGAACCGGAGCTGAATGAAGCCATACCAAACGACGAGCGTGACACCAC
GATGCCTGTAGCAATGGCAACAACGTTGCGCAAACTATTAACTGGCGAACTACTTACTCTAGCTTCCCGG
CAACAATTAATAGACTGGATGGAGGCGGATAAAGTTGCAGGACCACTTCTGCGCTCGGCCCTTCCGGCTG
GCTGGTTTATTGCTGATAAATCTGGAGCCGGTGAGCGTGGGTCTCGCGGTATCATTGCAGCACTGGGGCC
AGATGGTAAGCCCTCCCGTATCGTAGTTATCTACACGACGGGGAGTCAGGCAACTATGGATGAACGAAAT
AGACAGATCGCTGAGATAGGTGCCTCACTGATTAAGCATTGGTAACTGTCAGACCAAGTTTACTCATATA
TACTTTAGATTGATTTAAAACTTCATTTTTAATTTAAAAGGATCTAGGTGAAGATCCTTTTTGATAATCT
CATGACCAAAATCCCTTAACGTGAGTTTTCGTTCCACTGAGCGTCAGACCCCGTAGAAAAGATCAAAGGA
TCTTCTTGAGATCCTTTTTTTCTGCGCGTAATCTGCTGCTTGCAAACAAAAAAACCACCGCTACCAGCGG
TGGTTTGTTTGCCGGATCAAGAGCTACCAACTCTTTTTCCGAAGGTAACTGGCTTCAGCAGAGCGCAGAT
ACCAAATACTGTTCTTCTAGTGTAGCCGTAGTTAGGCCACCACTTCAAGAACTCTGTAGCACCGCCTACA
TACCTCGCTCTGCTAATCCTGTTACCAGTGGCTGCTGCCAGTGGCGATAAGTCGTGTCTTACCGGGTTGG
ACTCAAGACGATAGTTACCGGATAAGGCGCAGCGGTCGGGCTGAACGGGGGGTTCGTGCACACAGCCCAG
CTTGGAGCGAACGACCTACACCGAACTGAGATACCTACAGCGTGAGCTATGAGAAAGCGCCACGCTTCCC
GAAGGGAGAAAGGCGGACAGGTATCCGGTAAGCGGCAGGGTCGGAACAGGAGAGCGCACGAGGGAGCTTC
CAGGGGGAAACGCCTGGTATCTTTATAGTCCTGTCGGGTTTCGCCACCTCTGACTTGAGCGTCGATTTTT
GTGATGCTCGTCAGGGGGGCGGAGCCTATGGAAAAACGCCAGCAACGCGGCCTTTTTACGGTTCCTGGCC
TTTTGCTGGCCTTTTGCTCACATGTTCTTTCCTGCGTTATCCCCTGATTCTGTGGATAACCGTATTACCG
CCTTTGAGTGAGCTGATACCGCTCGCCGCAGCCGAACGACCGAGCGCAGCGAGTCAGTGAGCGAGGAAGC
GGAAG
Features (pLannotate 1.2.2; 17 found; start..end, strand, type, name):
      2..55      +  CDS            lacI (fragment): lac repressor; lacI; The lac repressor binds to the lac operator to inhibit transcription in E. coli. This inhibition can be relieved by adding lactose or isopropyl-β-D-thiogalactopyranoside (IPTG).
    388..443     -  polyA_signal   β-globin poly(A) signal: rabbit β-globin polyadenylation signal (Gil and Proudfoot, 1987)
    518..640     -  CDS            HBB: HBB_COLGU - Experimental evidence at transcript level: Swiss-Prot protein existence level 2. Involved in oxygen transport from the lung to the various peripheral tissues. From Colobus guereza (Mantled guereza) (Eastern black-and-white colobus monkey).
    644..1216    -  intron         β-globin intron: intron from rabbit β-globin gene
   1312..1343    -  misc_feature   MCS (fragment): pUC18/19 multiple cloning site
   1437..1475    -  promoter       minimal CMV promoter: human cytomegalovirus (CMV) immediate early promoter
   1493..1708    -  protein_bind   tetracycline response element (fragment): contains seven copies of the tetracycline operator tetO tetracycline repressor TetR
   1708..1753    +  promoter       TRE3GV promoter (fragment): 3rd-generation Tet-responsive promoter that can be activated by binding of Tet-On® 3G, optimized for retroviral and lentiviral vectors
   1829..1856    +  misc_feature   MCS (fragment): pBluescript multiple cloning site
   1861..2580    +  CDS            EGFP: the original enhanced GFP (Yang et al., 1996) mammalian codon-optimized
   2591..2613    +  misc_feature   MCS (fragment): pBluescript multiple cloning site
   2627..2761    -  polyA_signal   SV40 poly(A) signal: SV40 polyadenylation signal
   2784..2867    -  CDS            large T antigen (fragment): large T antigen from SV40 (simian virus 40)
   2861..3091    -  CDS            str (fragment): STR_KLEPN - Protein inferred from homology: Swiss-Prot protein existence level 3. The aminoglycoside phosphotransferases achieve inactivation of their antibiotic substrates by phosphorylation. From Klebsiella pneumoniae.
   3210..3314    +  promoter       AmpR promoter: bla
   3315..4175    +  CDS            AmpR: β-lactamase; bla; confers resistance to ampicillin, carbenicillin, and related antibiotics
   4346..4934    +  rep_origin     ori: high-copy-number ColE1/pMB1/pBR322/pUC origin of replication
