[The description below was written by a language model from this plasmid's Addgene catalogue record and pLannotate feature annotations shown in this document.]
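Description:
Salsa-BC131-P2C11 is a mammalian expression reporter plasmid built on the pCER206 backbone, one member of a barcoded reporter set made for PRESTO-Salsa, a highly multiplexed assay for screening GPCR bioactivity. It is about 5.1 kb and is propagated in E. coli as a high-copy plasmid through a ColE1/pUC-type origin. Selection is by ampicillin, conferred by a β-lactamase gene under its own bla promoter. No mammalian selection marker is annotated. Short fragments matching lacI, SV40 large T antigen and an aminoglycoside phosphotransferase appear to be backbone remnants rather than functional genes.

The payload is a synthetic 730 bp EGFP/BC131 insert, cloned between BsrGI and HindIII sites and controlled by a Tet response element. The feature table shows a tetO-containing response element flanked by minimal promoters facing opposite directions, which suggests a bidirectional layout. On one side, a TRE3G-type promoter fragment drives mammalian codon-optimized EGFP, followed by an SV40 polyadenylation signal annotated on the opposite strand. On the other side, a minimal CMV promoter points toward a cloning-site fragment, a rabbit β-globin intron with flanking globin sequence, and a β-globin poly(A) signal, with no coding insert annotated there.

The barcode itself is not annotated. The cloning sites suggest it lies near the 3′ end of EGFP, but the record does not state this. A tetracycline-controlled transactivator binding the response element would induce the barcoded EGFP transcript, so the barcode could presumably identify this reporter in a pooled experiment. The record does not describe how the transactivator is supplied or how the barcode is read out.
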