Addgene plasmid #202972: Salsa-BC131-P2C11
Purpose: Expression of barcoded reporter plasmid for PRESTO-Salsa; EGFP/BC131
Depositing lab: Noah Palm. Depositing organization: Yale University. Publication: Highly multiplexed bioactivity screening reveals human and microbiota metabolome-GPCRome interactions. Chen H, Rosen CE, Gonzalez-Hernandez JA, Song D, Potempa J, Ring AM, Palm NW. Cell. 2023 Jul 6;186(14):3095-3110.e19. doi: 10.1016/j.cell.2023.05.024. Epub 2023 Jun 14. PubMed 37321219.
Backbone
  Vector backbone: pCER206
  Vector type: Mammalian Expression
Growth in bacteria
  Bacterial resistance: Ampicillin, 100 μg/mL
  Growth temperature: 37°C
  Growth strain: DH5alpha
  Copy number: High Copy
Gene/Insert
  Gene/Insert name: EGFP/BC131
  Species: Synthetic
  Insert size (bp): 730
  Promoter: Tet Response Element (TRE)
  Cloning method: Restriction Enzyme; 5′ cloning site BsrGI (not destroyed); 3′ cloning site HindIII (not destroyed)
  Sequencing primers: 5′ Custom primer (GAAGCGCGATCACATGG)
Terms and licenses: Academic/Nonprofit Terms; Industry Terms: Not Available to Industry
How to cite: Salsa-BC131-P2C11 was a gift from Noah Palm (Addgene plasmid # 202972 ; http://n2t.net/addgene:202972 ; RRID:Addgene_202972)
