>Addgene plasmid #202972 | Salsa-BC131-P2C11 | depositor partial sequence | sequence record 393845 | BC131
TATTGTTGGT
